>Addgene plasmid #223729 | pGEX-4T1_GST-GBRPL1 | addgene full sequence | sequence record 447544 | Addgene NGS Result
AGCTTATCGACTGCACGGTGCACCAATGCTTCTGGCGTCAGGCAGCCATCGGAAGCTGTGGTATGGCTGT
GCAGGTCGTAAATCACTGCATAATTCGTGTCGCTCAAGGCGCACTCCCGTTCTGGATAATGTTTTTTGCG
CCGACATCATAACGGTTCTGGCAAATATTCTGAAATGAGCTGTTGACAATTAATCATCGGCTCGTATAAT
GTGTGGAATTGTGAGCGGATAACAATTTCACACAGGAAACAGTATTCATGTCCCCTATACTAGGTTATTG
GAAAATTAAGGGCCTTGTGCAACCCACTCGACTTCTTTTGGAATATCTTGAAGAAAAATATGAAGAGCAT
TTGTATGAGCGCGATGAAGGTGATAAATGGCGAAACAAAAAGTTTGAATTGGGTTTGGAGTTTCCCAATC
TTCCTTATTATATTGATGGTGATGTTAAATTAACACAGTCTATGGCCATCATACGTTATATAGCTGACAA
GCACAACATGTTGGGTGGTTGTCCAAAAGAGCGTGCAGAGATTTCAATGCTTGAAGGAGCGGTTTTGGAT
ATTAGATACGGTGTTTCGAGAATTGCATATAGTAAAGACTTTGAAACTCTCAAAGTTGATTTTCTTAGCA
AGCTACCTGAAATGCTGAAAATGTTCGAAGATCGTTTATGTCATAAAACATATTTAAATGGTGATCATGT
AACCCATCCTGACTTCATGTTGTATGACGCTCTTGATGTTGTTTTATACATGGACCCAATGTGCCTGGAT
GCGTTCCCAAAATTAGTTTGTTTTAAAAAACGTATTGAAGCTATCCCACAAATTGATAAGTACTTGAAAT
CCAGCAAGTATATAGCATGGCCTTTGCAGGGCTGGCAAGCCACGTTTGGTGGTGGCGACCATCCTCCAAA
ATCGGATCTGGTTCCGCGTGGATCCCCGGAATTCAAGTTCCAGTACAAGGAGGACCATCCCTTTGAGTAT
CGGAAAAAGGAAGGAGAAAAGATCCGGAAGAAATATCCGGACAGGGTCCCCGTGATTGTAGAGAAGGCTC
CAAAAGCCAGGGTGCCTGATCTGGACAAGAGGAAGTACCTAGTGCCCTCTGACCTTACTGTTGGCCAGTT
CTACTTCTTAATCCGGAAGAGAATCCACCTGAGACCTGAGGACGCCTTATTCTTCTTTGTCAACAACACC
ATCCCTCCCACCAGTGCTACCATGGGCCAACTGTATGAGGACAATCATGAGGAAGACTATTTTCTGTATG
TGGCCTACAGTGATGAGAGTGTCTATGGGTGACTCGAGCGGCCGCATCGTGACTGACTGACGATCTGCCT
CGCGCGTTTCGGTGATGACGGTGAAAACCTCTGACACATGCAGCTCCCGGAGACGGTCACAGCTTGTCTG
TAAGCGGATGCCGGGAGCAGACAAGCCCGTCAGGGCGCGTCAGCGGGTGTTGGCGGGTGTCGGGGCGCAG
CCATGACCCAGTCACGTAGCGATAGCGGAGTGTATAATTCTTGAAGACGAAAGGGCCTCGTGATACGCCT
ATTTTTATAGGTTAATGTCATGATAATAATGGTTTCTTAGACGTCAGGTGGCACTTTTCGGGGAAATGTG
CGCGGAACCCCTATTTGTTTATTTTTCTAAATACATTCAAATATGTATCCGCTCATGAGACAATAACCCT
GATAAATGCTTCAATAATATTGAAAAAGGAAGAGTATGAGTATTCAACATTTCCGTGTCGCCCTTATTCC
CTTTTTTGCGGCATTTTGCCTTCCTGTTTTTGCTCACCCAGAAACGCTGGTGAAAGTAAAAGATGCTGAA
GATCAGTTGGGTGCACGAGTGGGTTACATCGAACTGGATCTCAACAGCGGTAAGATCCTTGAGAGTTTTC
GCCCCGAAGAACGTTTTCCAATGATGAGCACTTTTAAAGTTCTGCTATGTGGCGCGGTATTATCCCGTGT
TGACGCCGGGCAAGAGCAACTCGGTCGCCGCATACACTATTCTCAGAATGACTTGGTTGAGTACTCACCA
GTCACAGAAAAGCATCTTACGGATGGCATGACAGTAAGAGAATTATGCAGTGCTGCCATAACCATGAGTG
ATAACACTGCGGCCAACTTACTTCTGACAACGATCGGAGGACCGAAGGAGCTAACCGCTTTTTTGCACAA
CATGGGGGATCATGTAACTCGCCTTGATCGTTGGGAACCGGAGCTGAATGAAGCCATACCAAACGACGAG
CGTGACACCACGATGCCTGCAGCAATGGCAACAACGTTGCGCAAACTATTAACTGGCGAACTACTTACTC
TAGCTTCCCGGCAACAATTAATAGACTGGATGGAGGCGGATAAAGTTGCAGGACCACTTCTGCGCTCGGC
CCTTCCGGCTGGCTGGTTTATTGCTGATAAATCTGGAGCCGGTGAGCGTGGGTCTCGCGGTATCATTGCA
GCACTGGGGCCAGATGGTAAGCCCTCCCGTATCGTAGTTATCTACACGACGGGGAGTCAGGCAACTATGG
ATGAACGAAATAGACAGATCGCTGAGATAGGTGCCTCACTGATTAAGCATTGGTAACTGTCAGACCAAGT
TTACTCATATATACTTTAGATTGATTTAAAACTTCATTTTTAATTTAAAAGGATCTAGGTGAAGATCCTT
TTTGATAATCTCATGACCAAAATCCCTTAACGTGAGTTTTCGTTCCACTGAGCGTCAGACCCCGTAGAAA
AGATCAAAGGATCTTCTTGAGATCCTTTTTTTCTGCGCGTAATCTGCTGCTTGCAAACAAAAAAACCACC
GCTACCAGCGGTGGTTTGTTTGCCGGATCAAGAGCTACCAACTCTTTTTCCGAAGGTAACTGGCTTCAGC
AGAGCGCAGATACCAAATACTGTCCTTCTAGTGTAGCCGTAGTTAGGCCACCACTTCAAGAACTCTGTAG
CACCGCCTACATACCTCGCTCTGCTAATCCTGTTACCAGTGGCTGCTGCCAGTGGCGATAAGTCGTGTCT
TACCGGGTTGGACTCAAGACGATAGTTACCGGATAAGGCGCAGCGGTCGGGCTGAACGGGGGGTTCGTGC
ACACAGCCCAGCTTGGAGCGAACGACCTACACCGAACTGAGATACCTACAGCGTGAGCTATGAGAAAGCG
CCACGCTTCCCGAAGGGAGAAAGGCGGACAGGTATCCGGTAAGCGGCAGGGTCGGAACAGGAGAGCGCAC
GAGGGAGCTTCCAGGGGGAAACGCCTGGTATCTTTATAGTCCTGTCGGGTTTCGCCACCTCTGACTTGAG
CGTCGATTTTTGTGATGCTCGTCAGGGGGGCGGAGCCTATGGAAAAACGCCAGCAACGCGGCCTTTTTAC
GGTTCCTGGCCTTTTGCTGGCCTTTTGCTCACATGTTCTTTCCTGCGTTATCCCCTGATTCTGTGGATAA
CCGTATTACCGCCTTTGAGTGAGCTGATACCGCTCGCCGCAGCCGAACGACCGAGCGCAGCGAGTCAGTG
AGCGAGGAAGCGGAAGAGCGCCTGATGCGGTATTTTCTCCTTACGCATCTGTGCGGTATTTCACACCGCA
TAAATTCCGACACCATCGAATGGCGCAAAACCTTTCGCGGTATGGCATGATAGCGCCCGGAAGAGAGTCA
ATTCAGGGTGGTGAATGTGAAACCAGTAACGTTATACGATGTCGCAGAGTATGCCGGTGTCTCTTATCAG
ACCGTTTCCCGCGTGGTGAACCAGGCCAGCCACGTTTCTGCGAAAACGCGGGAAAAAGTGGAAGCGGCGA
TGGCGGAGCTGAATTACATTCCCAACCGCGTGGCACAACAACTGGCGGGCAAACAGTCGTTGCTGATTGG
CGTTGCCACCTCCAGTCTGGCCCTGCACGCGCCGTCGCAAATTGTCGCGGCGATTAAATCTCGCGCCGAT
CAACTGGGTGCCAGCGTGGTGGTGTCGATGGTAGAACGAAGCGGCGTCGAAGCCTGTAAAGCGGCGGTGC
ACAATCTTCTCGCGCAACGCGTCAGTGGGCTGATCATTAACTATCCGCTGGATGACCAGGATGCCATTGC
TGTGGAAGCTGCCTGCACTAATGTTCCGGCGTTATTTCTTGATGTCTCTGACCAGACACCCATCAACAGT
ATTATTTTCTCCCATGAAGACGGTACGCGACTGGGCGTGGAGCATCTGGTCGCATTGGGTCACCAGCAAA
TCGCGCTGTTAGCGGGCCCATTAAGTTCTGTCTCGGCGCGTCTGCGTCTGGCTGGCTGGCATAAATATCT
CACTCGCAATCAAATTCAGCCGATAGCGGAACGGGAAGGCGACTGGAGTGCCATGTCCGGTTTTCAACAA
ACCATGCAAATGCTGAATGAGGGCATCGTTCCCACTGCGATGCTGGTTGCCAACGATCAGATGGCGCTGG
GCGCAATGCGCGCCATTACCGAGTCCGGGCTGCGCGTTGGTGCGGATATCTCGGTAGTGGGATACGACGA
TACCGAAGACAGCTCATGTTATATCCCGCCGTTAACCACCATCAAACAGGATTTTCGCCTGCTGGGGCAA
ACCAGCGTGGACCGCTTGCTGCAACTCTCTCAGGGCCAGGCGGTGAAGGGCAATCAGCTGTTGCCCGTCT
CACTGGTGAAAAGAAAAACCACCCTGGCGCCCAATACGCAAACCGCCTCTCCCCGCGCGTTGGCCGATTC
ATTAATGCAGCTGGCACGACAGGTTTCCCGACTGGAAAGCGGGCAGTGAGCGCAACGCAATTAATGTAAG
TTAGCTCACTCATTAGGCACCCCAGGCTTTACACTTTATGCTTCCGGCTCGTATGTTGTGTGGAATTGTG
AGCGGATAACAATTTCACACAGGAAACAGCTATGACCATGATTACGGATTCACTGGCCGTCGTTTTACAA
CGTCGTGACTGGGAAAACCCTGGCGTTACCCAACTTAATCGCCTTGCAGCACATCCCCCTTTCGCCAGCT
GGCGTAATAGCGAAGAGGCCCGCACCGATCGCCCTTCCCAACAGTTGCGCAGCCTGAATGGCGAATGGCG
CTTTGCCTGGTTTCCGGCACCAGAAGCGGTGCCGGAAAGCTGGCTGGAGTGCGATCTTCCTGAGGCCGAT
ACTGTCGTCGTCCCCTCAAACTGGCAGATGCACGGTTACGATGCGCCCATCTACACCAACGTGACCTATC
CCATTACGGTCAATCCGCCGTTTGTTCCCACGGAGAATCCGACGGGTTGTTACTCGCTCACATTTAATGT
TGATGAAAGCTGGCTACAGGAAGGCCAGACGCGAATTATTTTTGATGGCGTTGGAATT
Features (pLannotate 1.2.2; 17 found; start..end, strand, type, name):
    183..211     +  promoter       tac promoter: strong E. coli promoter; hybrid between the trp and lac UV5 promoters
    219..235     +  protein_bind   lac operator: The lac repressor binds to the lac operator to inhibit transcription in E. coli. This inhibition can be relieved by adding lactose or isopropyl-β-D-thiogalactopyranoside (IPTG). lac repressor encoded by lacI
    258..911     +  CDS            GST26_SCHJA: Experimental evidence at protein level: Swiss-Prot protein existence level 1. GST isoenzymes appear to play a central role in the parasite detoxification system. Other functions are also suspected including a role in increasing the solubility of haematin in the parasite gut. From Schistosoma japonicum (Blood fluke).
    945..1289    +  CDS            GABARAPL1: GBRL1_HUMAN - Also known as GEC1. Experimental evidence at protein level: Swiss-Prot protein existence level 1. Ubiquitin-like modifier that increases cell-surface expression of kappa-type opioid receptor through facilitating anterograde intracellular trafficking of the receptor (PubMed:16431922). Involved in formation of autophagosomal vacuoles (PubMed:20404487). While LC3s are involved in elongation of the phagophore membrane, the GABARAP/GATE-16 subfamily is essential for a later stage in autophagosome maturation (PubMed:20404487). Through its interaction with the reticulophagy receptor TEX
   1325..1364    +  CDS            rop (fragment): Rop protein, which maintains plasmids at low copy number; rop
   1466..1506    +  misc_feature   bom (fragment): basis of mobility region from pBR322
   1611..1715    +  promoter       AmpR promoter: bla
   1716..2576    +  CDS            AmpR: β-lactamase; bla; confers resistance to ampicillin, carbenicillin, and related antibiotics
   2747..3335    +  rep_origin     ori: high-copy-number ColE1/pMB1/pBR322/pUC origin of replication
   3521..3572    -  misc_feature   bom (fragment): basis of mobility region from pBR322
   3579..3656    +  promoter       lacI promoter: lacI
   3657..4739    +  CDS            lacI: lac repressor; lacI; The lac repressor binds to the lac operator to inhibit transcription in E. coli. This inhibition can be relieved by adding lactose or isopropyl-β-D-thiogalactopyranoside (IPTG).
   4752..4773    +  protein_bind   CAP binding site: CAP binding activates transcription in the presence of cAMP. E. coli catabolite activator protein
   4788..4818    +  promoter       lac promoter: promoter for the E. coli lac operon
   4826..4842    +  protein_bind   lac operator: The lac repressor binds to the lac operator to inhibit transcription in E. coli. This inhibition can be relieved by adding lactose or isopropyl-β-D-thiogalactopyranoside (IPTG). lac repressor encoded by lacI
   4862..5035    +  CDS            lacZα: LacZα fragment of β-galactosidase; lacZ fragment
   5299..107     -  CDS            yciV (fragment) (across the origin): RNAAM_ECOLI - Also known as trpH From Escherichia coli (strain K12).
