[The description below was written by a language model from this plasmid's Addgene catalogue record and pLannotate feature annotations shown in this document.]
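Description:
pGEX-4T1_GST-GBRPL1 is a bacterial expression plasmid of about 5.3 kb, built on the pGEX-4T1 backbone and intended for producing recombinant human GABARAPL1 in E. coli for purification. It replicates from a ColE1/pMB1-type origin and is selected with ampicillin through the β-lactamase (AmpR) gene and its own promoter. The backbone also carries remnants typical of this vector family, including short rop and bom fragments, a lac promoter/operator with a lacZα fragment, and a small piece of E. coli genomic sequence annotated as yciV. None of these contribute to the expression cassette.

The payload is a single fusion open reading frame driven by the strong hybrid tac promoter, with a lac operator immediately downstream. The plasmid-borne lacI gene supplies lac repressor, so transcription is held off until it is relieved with IPTG. The reading frame begins with Schistosoma japonicum glutathione S-transferase, which acts as an N-terminal affinity handle for capture on glutathione resin, followed by a short linker and the GABARAPL1 coding sequence. The linker is not annotated in the feature table; in pGEX-4T vectors this region normally encodes a thrombin cleavage site. The insert covers residues 2–116 only, so the protein ends at the C-terminal glycine. This mimics the processed form of this ATG8-family ubiquitin-like modifier, the form that is competent for lipid conjugation during autophagosome formation. The associated work concerns in vitro reconstitution of BNIP3/NIX mitophagy initiation, which fits use of the purified GST-tagged protein in binding or reconstitution assays with autophagy factors, although the record itself states only expression for purification.
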