Addgene plasmid #223729: pGEX-4T1_GST-GBRPL1
Purpose: Expression of recombinant protein for purification
Depositing lab: Sascha Martens. Depositing organization: University of Vienna. Publication: Reconstitution of BNIP3/NIX-mitophagy initiation reveals hierarchical flexibility of the autophagy machinery. Adriaenssens E, Schaar S, Cook ASI, Stuke JFM, Sawa-Makarska J, Nguyen TN, Ren X, Schuschnig M, Romanov J, Khuu G, Uoselis L, Lazarou M, Hummer G, Hurley JH, Martens S. Nat Cell Biol. 2025 Jul 25. doi: 10.1038/s41556-025-01712-y. PubMed 40715440.
Backbone
  Vector backbone: pGEX-4T1
  Vector type: Bacterial Expression
Growth in bacteria
  Bacterial resistance: Ampicillin, 100 μg/mL
  Growth temperature: 37°C
  Growth strain: DH5alpha
  Copy number: Unknown
Gene/Insert
  Gene/Insert name: GABARAPL1
  Species: H. sapiens (human)
  Mutation: aa 2-116 only, with Glycine exposed
  Entrez Gene: GABARAPL1 (a.k.a. APG8-LIKE, APG8L, ATG8, ATG8B, ATG8L, GEC1)
  Tag / fusion protein: GST (N terminal on insert)
  Cloning method: Unknown
Terms and licenses: Academic/Nonprofit Terms; Industry Terms: Not Available to Industry
Depositor comments: Internal #: SMc1466 . Please visit https://doi.org/10.1101/2024.08.28.609967 for bioRxiv preprint.
How to cite: pGEX-4T1_GST-GBRPL1 was a gift from Sascha Martens (Addgene plasmid # 223729 ; http://n2t.net/addgene:223729 ; RRID:Addgene_223729)
